>Addgene plasmid #90297 | pET28b-Sad1 | addgene full sequence | sequence record 182843 | Addgene NGS Result
TAATACGACTCACTATAGGGGAATTGTGAGCGGATAACAATTCCCCTCTAGAAATAATTTTGTTTAACTT
TAAGAAGGAGATATACCATGGGCAGCAGCCATCATCATCATCATCACAGCAGCGGCCTGGTGCCGCGCGG
CAGCCATATGGCTAGCATGACTGGTGGACAGCAAATGGGTCGGGATCCCATGGAGGTTGATAACAAAAGG
AGACATTCAGAAGATGAGTTAAAACAGGAGGCAGTAAAAAAGATAAAGTCTCAGGAACCAAACTATGCCT
ATCTTGAGACTGTAGTAAGAGAAAAACTAGATTTCGATTCTGAGAAAATTTGCTGCATTACTCTGTCCCC
TTTGAATGTATATTGTTGCCTCGTGTGTGGACATTATTATCAGGGGAGACATGAAAAGAGTCCTGCTTTC
ATACATTCAATTGATGAAAACCATCACGTCTTCTTGAATTTGACAAGTTTGAAGTTTTACATGTTGCCGC
AAAATGTCCAAATTTTACATGACGGTGAGGTTCAATTGTTGAACAGCATAAAATTTGCAGCTTATCCGAC
TTATTGTCCAAAAGATCTAGAAGATTTTCCGAGACAGTGTTTTGATTTGAGCAATCGCACATATCTGAAT
GGATTTATAGGGTTCACCAATGCGGCAACTTATGACTATGCGCATAGTGTATTGCTTTTGATATCGCACA
TGGTTCCAGTGCGGGACCACTTCCTACTGAATCATTTTGATAATCAAGGGGAATTTATCAAAAGGTTATC
CATATGTGTAAAGAAAATTTGGTCCCCTAAACTATTCAAACATCATCTTTCAGTTGACGATTTTGTATCC
TATTTGAAAGTTAGAGAAGGTTTAAATTTAAATCCTATAGACCCGCGTCTCTTCCTTTTGTGGCTATTCA
ATAAAATTTGCTCGTCCTCGAACGACTTAAAGTCAATTTTAAACCATTCTTGTAAAGGCAAAGTAAAGAT
AGCAAAAGTTGAAAATAAGCCTGAGGCCAGTGAGTCTGTTACAGGAAAAGTCATTGTCAAACCATTTTGG
GTTCTGACTCTCGATTTGCCGGAGTTTTCACCCTTTGAAGATGGCAACAGCGTTGATGATCTCCCACAAA
TAAATATCACTAAATTATTGACTAAATTTACTAAGTCAAGAAGCTCCTCTACTAGCACCGTTTTTGAACT
AACGCGATTACCGCAGTTTTTAATATTTCATTTCAATAGGTTTGACCGTAACAGTGATCATCCTGTCAAA
AATAGAAACCAAACGTTGGTGGAATTTTCCAGTGAACTTGAAATTTTGCACGTCAAGTATCGCTTAAAAG
CAAATGTGGTCCATGTGGTCATTAAACAACCATCCACAGATGGAAACGCATTTAATGGTGATGAAAAAAG
CCATTGGATTACTCAGCTGTATGATAACAAAAGTGAAAAATGGATAGAAATAGATGGCATAAATACGACA
GAGAGAGAAGCCGAGCTTTTATTTTTGAAGGAAACGTTTATACAAGTATGGGAAAAGCAAGAGTGACTCG
AGCACCACCACCACCACCACTGAGATCCGGCTGCTAACAAAGCCCGAAAGGAAGCTGAGTTGGCTGCTGC
CACCGCTGAGCAATAACTAGCATAACCCCTTGGGGCCTCTAAACGGGTCTTGAGGGGTTTTTTGCTGAAA
GGAGGAACTATATCCGGATTGGCGAATGGG
[124 nt withheld, positions 1711-1834]
C
[91 nt withheld, positions 1836-1926]
A
[49 nt withheld, positions 1928-1976]
CCTTTGACGTTGGAGTCCACGTTCTTT
[37 nt withheld, positions 2004-2040]
ACCCTATCTCGGTCTATTCTTTTGATTTATAAGGGATTTTGCCGATTTCGGCCTATTGGTTAAAAAATGA
GCTGATTTAACAAAAATTTAACGCGAATTTTAACAAAATATTAACGCTTACAATTTAGGTGGCACTTTTC
GGGGAAATGTGCGCGGAACCCCTATTTGTTTATTTTTCTAAATACATTCAAATATGTATCCGCTCATGAA
TTAATTCTTAGAAAAACTCATCGAGCATCAAATGAAACTGCAATTTATTCATATCAGGATTATCAATACC
ATATTTTTGAAAAAGCCGTTTCTGTAATGAAGGAGAAAACTCACCGAGGCAGTTCCATAGGATGGCAAGA
TCCTGGTATCGGTCTGCGATTCCGACTCGTCCAACATCAATACAACCTATTAATTTCCCCTCGTCAAAAA
TAAGGTTATCAAGTGAGAAATCACCATGAGTGACGACTGAATCCGGTGAGAATGGCAAAAGTTTATGCAT
TTCTTTCCAGACTTGTTCAACAGGCCAGCCATTACGCTCGTCATCAAAATCACTCGCATCAACCAAACCG
TTATTCATTCGTGATTGCGCCTGAGCGAGACGAAATACGCGATCGCTGTTAAAAGGACAATTACAAACAG
GAATCGAATGCAACCGGCGCAGGAACACTGCCAGCGCATCAACAATATTTTCACCTGAATCAGGATATTC
TTCTAATACCTGGAATGCTGTTTTCCCGGGGATCGCAGTGGTGAGTAACCATGCATCATCAGGAGTACGG
ATAAAATGCTTGATGGTCGGAAGAGGCATAAATTCCGTCAGCCAGTTTAGTCTGACCATCTCATCTGTAA
CATCATTGGCAACGCTACCTTTGCCATGTTTCAGAAACAACTCTGGCGCATCGGGCTTCCCATACAATCG
ATAGATTGTCGCACCTGATTGCCCGACATTATCGCGAGCCCATTTATACCCATATAAATCAGCATCCATG
TTGGAATTTAATCGCGGCCTAGAGCAAGACGTTTCCCGTTGAATATGGCTCATAACACCCCTTGTATTAC
TGTTTATGTAAGCAGACAGTTTTATTGTTCATGACCAAAATCCCTTAACGTGAGTTTTCGTTCCACTGAG
CGTCAGACCCCGTAGAAAAGATCAAAGGATCTTCTTGAGATCCTTTTTTTCTGCGCGTAATCTGCTGCTT
GCAAACAAAAAAACCACCGCTACCAGCGGTGGTTTGTTTGCCGGATCAAGAGCTACCAACTCTTTTTCCG
AAGGTAACTGGCTTCAGCAGAGCGCAGATACCAAATACTGTCCTTCTAGTGTAGCCGTAGTTAGGCCACC
ACTTCAAGAACTCTGTAGCACCGCCTACATACCTCGCTCTGCTAATCCTGTTACCAGTGGCTGCTGCCAG
TGGCGATAAGTCGTGTCTTACCGGGTTGGACTCAAGACGATAGTTACCGGATAAGGCGCAGCGGTCGGGC
TGAACGGGGGGTTCGTGCACACAGCCCAGCTTGGAGCGAACGACCTACACCGAACTGAGATACCTACAGC
GTGAGCTATGAGAAAGCGCCACGCTTCCCGAAGGGAGAAAGGCGGACAGGTATCCGGTAAGCGGCAGGGT
CGGAACAGGAGAGCGCACGAGGGAGCTTCCAGGGGGAAACGCCTGGTATCTTTATAGTCCTGTCGGGTTT
CGCCACCTCTGACTTGAGCGTCGATTTTTGTGATGCTCGTCAGGGGGGCGGAGCCTATGGAAAAACGCCA
GCAACGCGGCCTTTTTACGGTTCCTGGCCTTTTGCTGGCCTTTTGCTCACATGTTCTTTCCTGCGTTATC
CCCTGATTCTGTGGATAACCGTATTACCGCCTTTGAGTGAGCTGATACCGCTCGCCGCAGCCGAACGACC
GAGCGCAGCGAGTCAGTGAGCGAGGAAGCGGAAGAGCGCCTGATGCGGTATTTTCTCCTTACGCATCTGT
GCGGTATTTCACACCGCAATGGTGCACTCTCAGTACAATCTGCTCTGATGCCGCATAGTTAAGCCAGTAT
ACACTCCGCTATCGCTACGTGACTGGGTCATGGCTGCGCCCCGACACCCGCCAACACCCGCTGACGCGCC
CTGACGGGCTTGTCTGCTCCCGGCATCCGCTTACAGACAAGCTGTGACCGTCTCCGGGAGCTGCATGTGT
CAGAGGTTTTCACCGTCATCACCGAAACGCGCGAGGCAGCTGCGGTAAAGCTCATCAGCGTGGTCGTGAA
GCGATTCACAGATGTCTGCCTGTTCATCCGCGTCCAGCTCGTTGAGTTTCTCCAGAAGCGTTAATGTCTG
GCTTCTGATAAAGCGGGCCATGTTAAGGGCGGTTTTTTCCTGTTTGGTCACTGATGCCTCCGTGTAAGGG
GGATTTCTGTTCATGGGGGTAATGATACCGATGAAACGAGAGAGGATGCTCACGATACGGGTTACTGATG
ATGAACATGCCCGGTTACTGGAACGTTGTGAGGGTAAACAACTGGCGGTATGGATGCGGCGGGACCAGAG
AAAAATCACTCAGGGTCAATGCCAGCGCTTCGTTAATACAGATGTAGGTGTTCCACAGGGTAGCCAGCAG
CATCCTGCGATGCAGATCCGGAACATAATGGTGCAGGGCGCTGACTTCCGCGTTTCCAGACTTTACGAAA
CACGGAAACCGAAGACCATTCATGTTGTTGCTCAGGTCGCAGACGTTTTGCAGCAGCAGTCGCTTCACGT
TCGCTCGCGTATCGGTGATTCATTCTGCTAACCAGTAAGGCAACCCCGCCAGCCTAGCCGGGTCCTCAAC
GACAGGAGCACGATCATGCGCACCCGTGGGGCCGCCATGCCGGCGATAATGGCCTGCTTCTCGCCGAAAC
GTTTGGTGGCGGGACCAGTGACGAAGGCTTGAGCGAGGGCGTGCAAGATTCCGAATACCGCAAGCGACAG
GCCGATCATCGTCGCGCTCCAGCGAAAGCGGTCCTCGCCGAAAATGACCCAGAGCGCTGCCGGCACCTGT
CCTACGAGTTGCATGATAAAGAAGACAGTCATAAGTGCGGCGACGATAGTCATGCCCCGCGCCCACCGGA
AGGAGCTGACTGGGTTGAAGGCTCTCAAGGGCATCGGTCGAGATCCCGGTGCCTAATGAGTGAGCTAACT
TACATTAATTGCGTTGCGCTCACTGCCCGCTTTCCAGTCGGGAAACCTGTCGTGCCAGCTGCATTAATGA
ATCGGCCAACGCGCGGGGAGAGGCGGTTTGCGTATTGGGCGCCAGGGTGGTTTTTCTTTTCACCAGTGAG
ACGGGCAACAGCTGATTGCCCTTCACCGCCTGGCCCTGAGAGAGTTGCAGCAAGCGGTCCACGCTGGTTT
GCCCCAGCAGGCGAAAATCCTGTTTGATGGTGGTTAACGGCGGGATATAACATGAGCTGTCTTCGGTATC
GTCGTATCCCACTACCGAGATATCCGCACCAACGCGCAGCCCGGACTCGGTAATGGCGCGCATTGCGCCC
AGCGCCATCTGATCGTTGGCAACCAGCATCGCAGTGGGAACGATGCCCTCATTCAGCATTTGCATGGTTT
GTTGAAAACCGGACATGGCACTCCAGTCGCCTTCCCGTTCCGCTATCGGCTGAATTTGATTGCGAGTGAG
ATATTTATGCCAGCCAGCCAGACGCAGACGCGCCGAGACAGAACTTAATGGGCCCGCTAACAGCGCGATT
TGCTGGTGACCCAATGCGACCAGATGCTCCACGCCCAGTCGCGTACCGTCTTCATGGGAGAAAATAATAC
TGTTGATGGGTGTCTGGTCAGAGACATCAAGAAATAACGCCGGAACATTAGTGCAGGCAGCTTCCACAGC
AATGGCATCCTGGTCATCCAGCGGATAGTTAATGATCAGCCCACTGACGCGTTGCGCGAGAAGATTGTGC
ACCGCCGCTTTACAGGCTTCGACGCCGCTTCGTTCTACCATCGACACCACCACGCTGGCACCCAGTTGAT
CGGCGCGAGATTTAATCGCCGCGACAATTTGCGACGGCGCGTGCAGGGCCAGACTGGAGGTGGCAACGCC
AATCAGCAACGACTGTTTGCCCGCCAGTTGTTGTGCCACGCGGTTGGGAATGTAATTCAGCTCCGCCATC
GCCGCTTCCACTTTTTCCCGCGTTTTCGCAGAAACGTGGCTGGCCTGGTTCACCACGCGGGAAACGGTCT
GATAAGAGACACCGGCATACTCTGCGACATCGTATAACGTTACTGGTTTCACATTCACCACCCTGAATTG
ACTCTCTTCCGGGCGCTATCATGCCATACCGCGAAAGGTTTTGCGCCATTCGATGGTGTCCGGGATCTCG
ACGCTCTCCCTTATGCGACTCCTGCATTAGGAAGCAGCCCAGTAGTAGGTTGAGGCCGTTGAGCACCGCC
GCCGCAAGGAATGGTGCATGCAAGGAGATGGCGCCCAACAGTCCCCCGGCCACGGGGCCTGCCACCATAC
CCACGCCGAAACAAGCGCTCATGAGCCCGAAGTGGCGAGCCCGATCTTCCCCATCGGTGATGTCGGCGAT
ATAGGCGCCAGCAACCGCACCTGTGGCGCCGGTGATGCCGGCCACGATGCGTCCGGCGTAGAGGATCGAG
ATCTCGATCCCGCGAAAT
Features (pLannotate 1.2.2; 22 found; start..end, strand, type, name):
      1..19      +  promoter       T7 promoter: promoter for bacteriophage T7 RNA polymerase
     20..44      +  protein_bind   lac operator: The lac repressor binds to the lac operator to inhibit transcription in E. coli. This inhibition can be relieved by adding lactose or isopropyl-β-D-thiogalactopyranoside (IPTG). lac repressor encoded by lacI
     59..81      +  RBS            RBS: efficient ribosome binding site from bacteriophage T7 gene 10 (Olins and Rangwala, 1989)
    100..116     +  CDS            capTEV™ (fragment): composite tag for in vivo biotinylation, TEV protease cleavage, and 6xHis tagging
    127..144     +  CDS            thrombin site: thrombin recognition and cleavage site
    148..180     +  CDS            T7 tag (gene 10 leader): leader peptide from bacteriophage T7 gene 10 promotes efficient translation in E. coli
    190..1533    +  CDS            SAD1: SAD1_YEAST - Experimental evidence at protein level: Swiss-Prot protein existence level 1. Promotes the assembly of newly synthesized U4 snRNA into the U4/U6 snRNP particle. Required for splicing of pre-mRNA. From Saccharomyces cerevisiae (strain ATCC 204508 / S288c) (Baker's yeast).
   1543..1560    +  CDS            9xHis (fragment): 9xHis affinity tag
   1570..1619    +  CDS            SET1 (fragment): solubility-enhancement tag derived from T7 phage gene 10B
   1627..1674    +  terminator     T7 terminator: transcription terminator for bacteriophage T7 RNA polymerase
   1711..2139    +  rep_origin     f1 ori (sequence partly withheld): f1 bacteriophage origin of replication; arrow indicates direction of (+) strand synthesis
   2192..2249    +  promoter       AmpR promoter (fragment): bla
   2258..3073    -  CDS            KanR: aminoglycoside phosphotransferase; aph(3')-Ia; confers resistance to kanamycin in bacteria or G418 (Geneticin®) in eukaryotes
   3195..3783    +  rep_origin     ori: high-copy-number ColE1/pMB1/pBR322/pUC origin of replication
   3969..4108    -  misc_feature   bom: basis of mobility region from pBR322
   4210..4401    -  CDS            rop: Rop protein, which maintains plasmids at low copy number; rop
   4418..4798    +  CDS            YPB1_ECOLX: Protein predicted: Swiss-Prot protein existence level 4. From Escherichia coli.
   4870..5161    -  CDS            TcR (fragment): tetracycline efflux protein; tet; confers resistance to tetracycline
   5176..5197    -  protein_bind   CAP binding site: CAP binding activates transcription in the presence of cAMP. E. coli catabolite activator protein
   5210..6292    -  CDS            lacI: lac repressor; lacI; The lac repressor binds to the lac operator to inhibit transcription in E. coli. This inhibition can be relieved by adding lactose or isopropyl-β-D-thiogalactopyranoside (IPTG).
   6293..6370    -  promoter       lacI promoter: lacI
   6378..6657    -  CDS            TcR (fragment): tetracycline efflux protein; tet; confers resistance to tetracycline
