[The description below was written by a language model from this plasmid's Addgene catalogue record and pLannotate feature annotations shown in this document.]
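Description:
pET28b-Sad1 is a bacterial expression plasmid built on the pET28b backbone for producing recombinant Saccharomyces cerevisiae Sad1 (SAD1, YFR005C) in E. coli. It is maintained through a ColE1/pBR322-type origin accompanied by the bom region and the rop gene, which keeps copy number down, and is selected with kanamycin via an aminoglycoside phosphotransferase (KanR) gene. An f1 origin is also present, along with short tetracycline-resistance fragments that are remnants of the pBR322-derived backbone and are not functional markers.

The full-length Sad1 coding sequence (amino acids 1–448, cloned from strain S288C) sits between the BamHI and XhoI sites, downstream of a T7 promoter with an adjacent lac operator and the T7 gene 10 ribosome binding site, and is followed by the T7 terminator. The plasmid-borne lacI gene supplies lac repressor, so transcription is held off until IPTG is added in a host that provides T7 RNA polymerase. The vector leader fuses an N-terminal 6xHis tag to Sad1, followed by a thrombin cleavage site and the T7 tag, allowing metal-affinity purification and, in principle, removal of the His tag. The annotation also detects a His-tag sequence just downstream of the insert, which is the vector's optional C-terminal tag. The record describes only an N-terminal tag and does not say whether the downstream one is translated.

Sad1 is a splicing factor that promotes assembly of U4 snRNA into the U4/U6 snRNP and is required for pre-mRNA splicing. The associated publication describes it as a catalytically inactive deubiquitinase whose crystal structure was determined, consistent with the use of this plasmid to produce purified protein for structural and biochemical work.
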