Addgene plasmid #90297: pET28b-Sad1
Purpose: protein expression
Depositing lab: Christine Guthrie. Depositing organization: University of California, San Francisco (UCSF). Publication: The crystal structure of S. cerevisiae Sad1, a catalytically inactive deubiquitinase that is broadly required for pre-mRNA splicing. Hadjivassiliou H, Rosenberg OS, Guthrie C. RNA. 2014 May;20(5):656-69. doi: 10.1261/rna.042838.113. Epub 2014 Mar 28. PubMed 24681967.
Backbone
  Vector backbone: pET28b
  Backbone manufacturer: EMD Biosciences
  Backbone size w/o insert (bp): 5368
  Vector type: Bacterial Expression
Growth in bacteria
  Bacterial resistance: Kanamycin, 50 μg/mL
  Growth temperature: 37°C
  Growth strain: DH5alpha
  Copy number: Unknown
Gene/Insert
  Gene/Insert name: SAD1 (alt name: YFR005C)
  Species: S. cerevisiae (budding yeast)
  Insert size (bp): 1346
  Promoter: T7
  Tag / fusion protein: His tag (N terminal on insert)
  Cloning method: Restriction Enzyme; 5′ cloning site BamH1 (unknown if destroyed); 3′ cloning site XhoI (unknown if destroyed)
  Sequencing primers: 5′ T7 Fwd
Terms and licenses: Academic/Nonprofit Terms; Industry Terms: Not Available to Industry
Depositor comments: Full-length Sad1, amino acids 1–448, was cloned from S. cerevisiae S288C into the pET-28b plasmid at the Bam HI and XhoI sites, which fuses a 6-His tag to the N terminus.
How to cite: pET28b-Sad1 was a gift from Christine Guthrie (Addgene plasmid # 90297 ; http://n2t.net/addgene:90297 ; RRID:Addgene_90297)
